Addgene plasmid #87133: x.Setd7
Purpose: mammalian expression of Setd7
Depositing lab: Francesca Spagnoli. Depositing organization: Max-Delbrueck-Centrum fuer Molekulare Medizin (MDC). Publication: The histone methyltransferase Setd7 promotes pancreatic progenitor identity. Kofent J, Zhang J, Spagnoli FM. Development. 2016 Oct 1;143(19):3573-3581. Epub 2016 Aug 30. 10.1242/dev.136226 PubMed 27578787.
Backbone
  Vector backbone: pCS2++
  Backbone size w/o insert (bp): 4113
  Vector type: Mammalian Expression
Growth in bacteria
  Bacterial resistance: Ampicillin, 100 μg/mL
  Growth temperature: 37°C
  Growth strain: DH5alpha
  Copy number: Unknown
Gene/Insert
  Gene/Insert name: Setd7
  Species: X. laevis (frog)
  Insert size (bp): 1157
  Entrez Gene: setd7.L (a.k.a. XELAEV_18005560mg)
  Promoter: simian CMV IE94
  Cloning method: Restriction Enzyme; 5′ cloning site NotI (unknown if destroyed); 3′ cloning site NotI (unknown if destroyed)
  Sequencing primers: 5′ SP6
Terms and licenses: Academic/Nonprofit Terms; Industry Terms: Not Available to Industry
How to cite: x.Setd7 was a gift from Francesca Spagnoli (Addgene plasmid # 87133 ; http://n2t.net/addgene:87133 ; RRID:Addgene_87133)
