[The description below was written by a language model from this plasmid's Addgene catalogue record.]
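Description:
x.Setd7 is a mammalian expression plasmid built on the pCS2++ backbone (about 4.1 kb without insert) that carries the Xenopus laevis Setd7 coding sequence, corresponding to the setd7.L gene. The insert is roughly 1.16 kb and was introduced by restriction cloning using NotI at both the 5′ and 3′ ends. Because the same enzyme flanks both sides, the cloning was not inherently directional, and the record does not say whether the sites were retained. The plasmid is propagated in E. coli under ampicillin selection. Its copy number is listed as unknown, and the origin of replication is not stated in the record.

Expression of Setd7 is driven by the simian CMV IE94 promoter, a strong constitutive viral promoter characteristic of the pCS2 vector family that is active in mammalian cells and also in vertebrate embryos. An SP6 primer is listed for sequencing from the 5′ side of the insert, which indicates an SP6 site upstream of the cloning region. In pCS2-type vectors this phage promoter generally also permits in vitro transcription of mRNA, although the record does not state that use for this construct. No epitope tags, reporters or fusion partners are recorded, and no feature table is available to confirm other backbone elements such as the polyadenylation signal.

Setd7 encodes a histone methyltransferase, and the plasmid is associated with work showing that this enzyme promotes pancreatic progenitor identity. The stated purpose is mammalian expression of Setd7, making the construct suited to gain-of-function studies of the frog protein.
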