>Addgene plasmid #87133 | x.Setd7 | addgene partial sequence | sequence record 174063 | Addgene Partial NGS Result
TATTGGCCAGGTTCAATACTATGTATTGGCCCTATGCCATATAGTATTCCATATATGGGTTTTCCTATTG
ACGTAGATAGCCCCTCCCAATGGGCGGTCCCATATACCATATATGGGGCTTCCTAATACCGCCCATAGCC
ACTCCCCCATTGACGTCAATGGTCTCTATATATGGTCTTTCCTATTGACGTCATATGGGCGGTCCTATTG
ACGTATATGGCGCCTCCCCCATTGACGTCAATTACGGTAAATGGCCCGCCTGGCTCAATGCCCATTGACG
TCAATAGGACCACCCACCATTGACGTCAATGGGATGGCTCATTGCCCATTCATATCCGTTCTCACGCCCC
CTATTGACGTCAATGACGGTAAATGGCCCACTTGGCAGTACATCAATATCTATTAATAGTAACTTGGCAA
GTACATTACTATTGGAAGTACGCCAGGGTACATTGGCAGTACTCCCATTGACGTCAATGGCGGTAAATGG
CCCGCGATGGCTGCCAAGTACATCCCCATTGACGTCAATGGGGAGGGGCAATGACGCAAATGGGCGTTCC
ATTGACGTAAATGGGCGGTAGGCGTGCCTAATGGGAGGTCTATATAAGCAATGCTCGTTTAGGGAACCGC
CATTCTGCCTGGGGACGTCGGAGCAAGCTTGATTTAGGTGACACTATAGAATACAAGCTACTTGTTCTTT
TTGCAGGATCCCATCGATTCGAATTCGTCGACAGGCCAATCTGGCCGCGGCCGCGGGAATTCGATTCCCA
TGGACAGTGAGGATGAAACAGTGGAGGAGACGGTAGACGGTCTTTTGGATGATGATGGATTACCTAACGG
GTTTTGCACTGTCAACTACAGCTCGACTGATCGGTTTGAGGGGCACTTTGTACATGGAGAAAAAAATGGA
CGTGGAAAGTTCTACTTTTTTGATGGAAGCACATTGGAAGGTTTTTATGTTGATGATGCACTTCAAGGCC
AAGGGATTTACACCTATGAAGATGGAGGCTCGCTTCATGGCACTTATGTGGAAGGGGAGCTAAATGGTCC
AGCTCAGGAATATGACACCGACAGAAAACTCATCTTCAAAGGACAATACAAAGATAATGTCCGGCATGGC
GTATGCTGGATATATTATCCAGATGGCGGTAGCCTAGTGGGTGAGGTGAATGAAGATGGAGACATGACAG
GAGATAAGATCGCTTATGTCTACCCAGATGGTAGAACTGCACTTTATGGGAAGTTTATTGATTCTGAAAT
GCTCGAAGGGAAATTGGCAATTCTTACTTCAGTTGATGAAGGAAAGCCCCACTTTGACCTGGTTCCAAGT
GGAACAGTTTATACTTTTGATAAATCAACTCCCTCCTGTATTTCAATAAATCCTCTGCTCCCAGACCCAT
ATGAATCAGAAAGAGTATATGTTGATGTCTCTTTGATACACAATGCTGGAGAAGGTCTCTTTGCTAAGGT
TGTGTCAGCAGCTCAGACTGTAATGTCATTTTATAATGGTGTACGGATTACACATCAAGAGGTGGATAGC
AGAGAATGGGCCCTAAATGGAAACACAATCTCTCTAGATGATGAAACAGTCCTTGATGTGCCAGCACCAT
ACAACTCAAATAACAAATATTGTGCATCTCTGGGACACAAGGCAAACCATTCCTTCACACCCAACTGTAT
GTATGATACTTTTGTCCATCCTCGCTTTGGACCCATCAAGTGCATCCGAACTATTAAAGCTGTGGAAAAG
GAGGAAGAACTCACCGTGGCCTATGGATATGACCATAACATCACAGGGAAAAATGGCCCAGAGGCACCCG
AATGGTACCAGCAGCAGCTGATGGAATTTCAAGCTACTCAACAAAAGTGAGCGAATCACTAGTGAATTCG
CGGCCGCAAGGCCTCTCGAGCCTCTAGAACTATAGTGAGTCGTATTACGTAGATCCAGACATGATAAGAT
ACATTGATGAGTTTGGACAAACCACAACTAGAATGCAGTGAAAAAAATGCTTTATTTGTGAAATTTGTGA
TGCTATTGCTTTATTTGTAACCATTATAAGCTGCAATAAACAAGTTAACAACAACAATTGCATTCATTTT
ATGTTTCAGGTTCAGGGGGAGGTGTGGGAGGTTTTTTAATTCGCGGCGCGCCGCGGCGCCAATGCATTGG
GCCCGGTACCCAGCTTTTGTTCCCTTTAGTGAGGGTTAATTGCGCGCTTGGCGTAATCATGGTCATAGCT
GTTTCCTGTGTGAAATTGTTATCCGCTCACAATTCCACACAACATACGAGCCGGGAGCATAAAGTGTAAA
GCCTGGGGTGCCTAATGAGTGAGCTAACTCACATTAATTGCGTTGCGCTCACTGCCCGCTTTCCAGTCGG
GAAACCTGTCGTGCCAGCTGCATTAATGAATCGGCCAACGCGCGGGGAGAGGCGGTTTGCGTATTGGGCG
CTCTTCCGCTTCCTCGCTCACTGACTCGCTGCGCTCGGTCGTTCGGCTGCGGCGAGCGGTATCAGCTCAC
TCAAAGGCGGTAATACGGTTATCCACAGAATCAGGGGATAACGCAGGAAAGAACATGTGAGCAAAAGGCC
AGCAAAAGGCCAGGAACCGTAAAAAGGCCGCGTTGCTGGCGTTTTTCCATAGGCTCCGCCCCCCTGACGA
GCATCACAAAAATCGACGCTCAAGTCAGAGGTGGCGAAACCCGACAGGACTATAAAGATACCAGGCGTTT
CCCCCTGGAAGCTCCCTCGTGCGCTCTCCTGTTCCGACCCTGCCGCTTACCGGATACCTGTCCGCCTTTC
TCCCTTCGGGAAGCGTGGCGCTTTCTCATAGCTCACGCTGTAGGTATCTCAGTTCGGTGTAGGTCGTTCG
CTCCAAGCTGGGCTGTGTGCACGAACCCCCCGTTCAGCCCGACCGCTGCGCCTTATCCGGTAACTATCGT
CTTGAGTCCAACCCGGTAAGACACGACTTATCGCCACTGGCAGCAGCCACTGGTAACAGGATTAGCAGAG
CGAGGTATGTAGGCGGTGCTACAGAGTTCTTGAAGTGGTGGCCTAACTACGGCTACACTAGAAGAACAGT
ATTTGGTATCTGCGCTCTGCTGAAGCCAGTTACCTTCGGAAAAAGAGTTGGTAGCTCTTGATCCGGCAAA
CAAACCACCGCTGGTAGCGGTGGTTTTTTTGTTTGCAAGCAGCAGATTACGCGCAGAAAAAAAGGATCTC
AAGAAGATCCTTTGATCTTTTCTACGGGGTCTGACGCTCAGTGGAACGAAAACTCACGTTAAGGGATTTT
GGTCATGAGATTATCAAAAAGGATCTTCACCTAGATCCTTTTAAATTAAAAATGAAGTTTTAAATCAATC
TAAAGTATATATGAGTAAACTTGGTCTGACAGTTACCAATGCTTAATCAGTGAGGCACCTATCTCAGCGA
TCTGTCTATTTCGTTCATCCATAGTTGCCTGACTCCCCGTCGTGTAGATAACTACGATACGGGAGGGCTT
ACCATCTGGCCCCAGTGCTGCAATGATACCGCGAGACCCACGCTCACCGGCTCCAGATTTATCAGCAATA
AACCAGCCAGCCGGAAGGGCCGAGCGCAGAAGTGGTCCTGCAACTTTATCCGCCTCCATCCAGTCTATTA
ATTGTTGCCGGGAAGCTAGAGTAAGTAGTTCGCCAGTTAATAGTTTGCGCAACGTTGTTGCCATTGCTAC
AGGCATCGTGGTGTCACGCTCGTCGTTTGGTATGGCTTCATTCAGCTCCGGTTCCCAACGATCAAGGCGA
GTTACATGATCCCCCATGTTGTGCAAAAAAGCGGTTAGCTCCTTCGGTCCTCCGATCGTTGTCAGAAGTA
AGTTGGCCGCAGTGTTATCACTCATGGTTATGGCAGCACTGCATAATTCTCTTACTGTCATGCCATCCGT
AAGATGCTTTTCTGTGACTGGTGAGTACTCAACCAAGTCATTCTGAGAATAGTGTATGCGGCGACCGAGT
TGCTCTTGCCCGGCGTCAATACGGGATAATACCGCGCCACATAGCAGAACTTTAAAAGTGCTCATCATTG
GAAAACGTTCTTCGGGGCGAAAACTCTCAAGGATCTTACCGCTGTTGAGATCCAGTTCGATGTAACCCAC
TCGTGCACCCAACTGATCTTCAGCATCTTTTACTTTCACCAGCGTTTCTGGGTGAGCAAAAACAGGAAGG
CAAAATGCCGCAAAAAAGGGAATAAGGGCGACACGGAAATGTTGAATACTCATACTCTTCCTTTTTCAAT
ATTATTGAAGCATTTATCAGGGTTATTGTCTCATGAGCGGATACATATTTGAATGTATTTAGAAAAATAA
ACAAATAGGGGTTCCGCGCACATTTCCCCGAAAAGTGCCACCTAAATTGTAAGCGTTAATATTTTGTTAA
AATTCGCGTTAAATTTTTGTTAAATCAGCTCATTTTTTAACCAATAGGCCGAAATCGGCAAAATCCCTTA
TAAATCAAAAGAATAGACCGAGATAGGGT
[37 nt withheld, positions 4510-4546]
AAAGAACGTGGACTCCAACGTCAAAGG
[49 nt withheld, positions 4574-4622]
T
[91 nt withheld, positions 4624-4714]
G
[124 nt withheld, positions 4716-4839]
CCCATTCGCCATTCAGGCTGCGCAACTGTTGGGAAGGGCGATCGGTGCGGGCCTCTTCGCTATTACGCCA
GTCGATCGACCGCCAATTCAATATGGCGTATATGGACTCATGCCAATTCAATATGGTGGATCTGGACCTG
TGCCAATTCAATATGGCGTATATGGACTCGTGCCAATTCAATATGGTGGATCTGGACCCCAGCCAATTCA
ATATGGC
